Addgene plasmid #113070: C113S KVS-1-HA
Purpose: Expresses worm KVS-1 C113S in mammalian cells
Depositing lab: Federico Sesti. Depositing organization: Rutgers, The State University of New Jersey. Publication: Oxidation of a potassium channel causes progressive sensory function loss during aging. Cai SQ, Sesti F. Nat Neurosci. 2009 May;12(5):611-7. doi: 10.1038/nn.2291. Epub 2009 Mar 29. PubMed 19330004.
Backbone
  Vector backbone: pCI-neo
  Vector type: Mammalian Expression
Growth in bacteria
  Bacterial resistance: Ampicillin, 100 μg/mL
  Growth temperature: 37°C
  Growth strain: DH5alpha
  Copy number: High Copy
Gene/Insert
  Gene/Insert name: C113S K+ voltage sensitive channel subunit 1
  Species: C. elegans (nematode)
  Mutation: C113S
  Entrez Gene: kvs-1 (a.k.a. CELE_C53C9.3)
  Tag / fusion protein: HA (C terminal on insert)
  Cloning method: TOPO Cloning
Terms and licenses: Academic/Nonprofit Terms; Industry Terms: Not Available to Industry
How to cite: C113S KVS-1-HA was a gift from Federico Sesti (Addgene plasmid # 113070 ; http://n2t.net/addgene:113070 ; RRID:Addgene_113070)
