[The description below was written by a language model from this plasmid's Addgene catalogue record and pLannotate feature annotations shown in this document.]
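Description:
C113S KVS-1-HA is a mammalian expression plasmid built on the pCI-neo backbone that carries the Caenorhabditis elegans voltage-gated potassium channel subunit KVS-1 (kvs-1) with a cysteine-to-serine substitution at residue 113 and a C-terminal HA epitope tag. The sequenced record is about 7 kb. In bacteria it is maintained at high copy through a ColE1/pUC-type origin and selected with ampicillin via the β-lactamase gene. An f1 origin is also present, which allows single-stranded DNA production.

Expression of the insert is driven by the human cytomegalovirus immediate-early enhancer and promoter, followed by the chimeric β-globin/immunoglobulin intron that typically improves transcript processing and expression, and terminated by the SV40 late polyadenylation signal. A T7 promoter upstream of the insert, with a T3 promoter fragment on the opposite side, permits in vitro transcription of the cloned sequence. The automated annotation does not label the kvs-1 coding sequence or the HA tag directly. The insert evidently occupies the unannotated interval between the T7 promoter and the T3 fragment, where the only hit is a potassium channel RNA editing signal motif, probably reflecting sequence similarity within the channel gene. A separate cassette, consisting of the SV40 enhancer/early promoter, the neomycin phosphotransferase gene and a synthetic poly(A) signal, allows G418 selection of stably transfected mammalian cells.

According to the record, the plasmid is used to express the C113S mutant worm channel in mammalian cells, with the HA tag available for detecting the protein. The associated publication concerns oxidation of a potassium channel and sensory function loss during aging, which suggests the mutant is used to probe the role of this cysteine, although the record does not describe its functional effect.
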