Features (pLannotate 1.2.2; 19 found; start..end, strand, type, name):
      3..380     +  enhancer       CMV enhancer: human cytomegalovirus immediate early enhancer
    381..592     +  promoter       CMV promoter: human cytomegalovirus (CMV) immediate early promoter
    753..885     +  intron         chimeric intron: chimera between introns from human β-globin and immunoglobulin heavy chain genes
    930..948     +  promoter       T7 promoter: promoter for bacteriophage T7 RNA polymerase
   2240..2353    +  ncRNA          K chan RES: Accession: RF00485 - Potassium channel RNA editing signal
   2487..2504    -  promoter       T3 promoter (fragment): promoter for bacteriophage T3 RNA polymerase
   2522..2643    -  polyA_signal   SV40 poly(A) signal: SV40 polyadenylation signal
   2666..2734    -  CDS            large T antigen (fragment): large T antigen from SV40 (simian virus 40)
   2758..2825    +  CDS            lacZα (fragment): LacZα fragment of β-galactosidase; lacZ fragment
   2829..3257    +  rep_origin     f1 ori (sequence partly withheld): f1 bacteriophage origin of replication; arrow indicates direction of (+) strand synthesis
   3285..3336    -  misc_feature   bom (fragment): basis of mobility region from pBR322
   3401..3758    +  promoter       SV40 promoter: SV40 enhancer and early promoter
   3809..4600    +  CDS            neo: KKA2_KLEPN - Also known as kan, nptII. Experimental evidence at protein level: Swiss-Prot protein existence level 1. Resistance to kanamycin, neomycin, paromomycin, ribostamycin, butirosin and gentamicin B. From Klebsiella pneumoniae.
   4667..4715    +  polyA_signal   poly(A) signal: synthetic polyadenylation signal
   4735..4789    -  misc_feature   bom (fragment): basis of mobility region from pBR322
   4891..4926    -  CDS            rop (fragment): Rop protein, which maintains plasmids at low copy number; rop
   5021..5125    +  promoter       AmpR promoter: bla
   5126..5986    +  CDS            AmpR: β-lactamase; bla; confers resistance to ampicillin, carbenicillin, and related antibiotics
   6157..6745    +  rep_origin     ori: high-copy-number ColE1/pMB1/pBR322/pUC origin of replication
>Addgene plasmid #113070 | C113S KVS-1-HA | addgene full sequence | sequence record 217272 | Addgene NGS Result
GGCATTGATTATTGACTAGTTATTAATAGTAATCAATTACGGGGTCATTAGTTCATAGCCCATATATGGA
GTTCCGCGTTACATAACTTACGGTAAATGGCCCGCCTGGCTGACCGCCCAACGACCCCCGCCCATTGACG
TCAATAATGACGTATGTTCCCATAGTAACGCCAATAGGGACTTTCCATTGACGTCAATGGGTGGAGTATT
TACGGTAAACTGCCCACTTGGCAGTACATCAAGTGTATCATATGCCAAGTCCGCCCCCTATTGACGTCAA
TGACGGTAAATGGCCCGCCTGGCATTATGCCCAGTACATGACCTTACGGGACTTTCCTACTTGGCAGTAC
ATCTACGTATTAGTCATCGCTATTACCATGGTGATGCGGTTTTGGCAGTACACCAATGGGCGTGGATAGC
GGTTTGACTCACGGGGATTTCCAAGTCTCCACCCCATTGACGTCAATGGGAGTTTGTTTTGGCACCAAAA
TCAACGGGACTTTCCAAAATGTCGTAACAACTGCGATCGCCCGCCCCGTTGACGCAAATGGGCGGTAGGC
GTGTACGGTGGGAGGTCTATATAAGCAGAGCTCGTTTAGTGAACCGTCAGATCACTAGAAGCTTTATTGC
GGTAGTTTATCACAGTTAAATTGCTAACGCAGTCAGTGCTTCTGACACAACAGTCTCGAACTTAAGCTGC
AGTGACTCTCTTAAGGTAGCCTTGCAGAAGTTGGTCGTGAGGCACTGGGCAGGTAAGTATCAAGGTTACA
AGACAGGTTTAAGGAGACCAATAGAAACTGGGCTTGTCGAGACAGAGAAGACTCTTGCGTTTCTGATAGG
CACCTATTGGTCTTACTGACATCCACTTTGCCTTTCTCTCCACAGGTGTCCACTCCCAGTTCAATTACAG
CTCTTAAGGCTAGAGTACTTAATACGACTCACTATAGGCTAGCCTCGAGATGAGCACGGAAAGGCTGATG
TATCTCGATTTAAATAAAGGCAACCAAATTGCCATGGTGATTCCCAGCACCAGGAAAGGACATGCTGCAT
CTCGTGACAATTTTGGCAACTCTAACCATCATGGTGACGAGATTGTGCACCGACTCAACAATGGGAGACG
TTCAGAGATAGATGAAGTAAAGCCCGACCTTGTGTCAGGGGCCGGCGACACTGTGATCAAGTTGAATGTT
GGAGGGACATCATTCAGAATAAGGATATCCAGCATCTTTGCAAGATCGGCGGACGAGAAACTGTCCGCGT
TTGCACAATTAAACCATGAGCAGAGACTTCAAGCATCTGACGCGTTTCTTATGCCACAAGAGGAGTACTA
CTTGGAAAGGTCGGCTGCCCTTTTTGATTCGATCTTCAAATACTACATATCTGGCCAACTACACAGACCG
CTTGATGTATGCCCCACAGAATTTGCCACCGAACTCGCCTACTGGAAGATAAACGACGGGCTCACGTCAA
ACTGCTGTTGGAGGGGATACAATATGAGTCCTTCACTAGAAGAACTGGTGGCCCCGAAAGAGAAAAAAAT
AGAGCTGCACGACCGTTCAATGCGCTCACGGATTCATCAATTCTGCGAAGGGGACGGCTCACTTTTCTCG
ACTTTGTTTACTTTTGGCAGCATCACTTTTGTTCTTATTAGTGTTATTGGACTGGTTTTGGGATCCATTC
ACGAATTTCAGGTACCTATCTATAAAAAAGGAGGAAAATCAGAGAGGATCAGCAACTGGAGTATCGTGGA
AAACGAAAACATTATATGGGAGCCACATCCGATTTTTGGGTATGTGGAGACAGTGTGTATCATCTGGTTT
ACTGTAGAATTCATCGTACGGTTAGCAGTTACACCAAATAGATTCCAATTTTTGGTGGGAATCATGAATA
TTGTCGATATGATCGCTATTATTCCATTCTATTTGGAACTCGGGTTGGCGTTGTTTGGAATTGATGTCGC
TAGTCTGAGCGACATTAAAGGAGCATTATTAGTTGTTAGAGTGCTCCGTGTGCCTCGTGTTGTGAGAATT
TTGAAACTTGGAAGATACTCATCTGGTATGCGAACATTCGCTTTGACACTGAGAAGTTCCGCTCGCCAGC
TGGGAATGATGGGAATGGTCCTGTCAACCGGTGTCGTATTCTTCTCAACACTTTTATACTTCGTCGAGAA
AGACGAAAAAGACACGCCGTTCACTTCGATTCCAGCTGCTTTTTGGTGGGCAATCGTCACGATGACAACT
GTTGGATATGGAGATTATGTTCCTGTGACAGTTCCTGGAAAACTGATTGCAAGTGGAGCAATTATCAGTG
GAGTATTGGTACTTGCTCTTCCTATCACTATCATCGTTGACAACTTTATGAAAGTTTCTGGAAATGTGAA
TGCCAACATCTTCTCATCTGCAAACCAACGACCTATTGATGTGGCAGAATACCCATACGACGTCCCAGAC
TACGCTTAATCTAGAGTCGACCCGGGCGGCCGCTTCCCTTTAGTGAGGGTTAATGCTTCGAGCAGACATG
ATAAGATACATTGATGAGTTTGGACAAACCACAACTAGAATGCAGTGAAAAAAATGCTTTATTTGTGAAA
TTTGTGATGCTATTGCTTTATTTGTAACCATTATAAGCTGCAATAAACAAGTTAACAACAACAATTGCAT
TCATTTTATGTTTCAGGTTCAGGGGGAGATGTGGGAGGTTTTTTAAAGCAAGTAAAACCTCTACAAATGT
GGTAAAATCCGATAAGGATCGATCCGGGCTGGCGTAATAGCGAAGAGGCCCGCACCGATCGCCCTTCCCA
ACAGTTGCGCAGCCTGAATGGCGAATGG
[124 nt withheld, positions 2829-2952]
C
[91 nt withheld, positions 2954-3044]
A
[49 nt withheld, positions 3046-3094]
CCTTTGACGTTGGAGTCCACGTTCTTT
[37 nt withheld, positions 3122-3158]
ACCCTATCTCGGTCTATTCTTTTGATTTATAAGGGATTTTGCCGATTTCGGCCTATTGGTTAAAAAATGA
GCTGATTTAACAAAAATTTAACGCGAATTTTAACAAAATATTAACGCTTACAATTTCCTGATGCGGTATT
TTCTCCTTACGCATCTGTGCGGTATTTCACACCGCATACGCGGATCTGCGCAGCACCATGGCCTGAAATA
ACCTCTGAAAGAGGAACTTGGTTAGGTACCTTCTGAGGCGGAAAGAACCAGCTGTGGAATGTGTGTCAGT
TAGGGTGTGGAAAGTCCCCAGGCTCCCCAGCAGGCAGAAGTATGCAAAGCATGCATCTCAATTAGTCAGC
AACCAGGTGTGGAAAGTCCCCAGGCTCCCCAGCAGGCAGAAGTATGCAAAGCATGCATCTCAATTAGTCA
GCAACCATAGTCCCGCCCCTAACTCCGCCCATCCCGCCCCTAACTCCGCCCAGTTCCGCCCATTCTCCGC
CCCATGGCTGACTAATTTTTTTTATTTATGCAGAGGCCGAGGCCGCCTCGGCCTCTGAGCTATTCCAGAA
GTAGTGAGGAGGCTTTTTTGGAGGCCTAGGCTTTTGCAAAAAGCTTGATTCTTCTGACACAACAGTCTCG
AACTTAAGGCTAGAGCCACCATGATTGAACAAGATGGATTGCACGCAGGTTCTCCGGCCGCTTGGGTGGA
GAGGCTATTCGGCTATGACTGGGCACAACAGACAATCGGCTGCTCTGATGCCGCCGTGTTCCGGCTGTCA
GCGCAGGGGCGCCCGGTTCTTTTTGTCAAGACCGACCTGTCCGGTGCCCTGAATGAACTGCAGGACGAGG
CAGCGCGGCTATCGTGGCTGGCCACGACGGGCGTTCCTTGCGCAGCTGTGCTCGACGTTGTCACTGAAGC
GGGAAGGGACTGGCTGCTATTGGGCGAAGTGCCGGGGCAGGATCTCCTGTCATCTCACCTTGCTCCTGCC
GAGAAAGTATCCATCATGGCTGATGCAATGCGGCGGCTGCATACGCTTGATCCGGCTACCTGCCCATTCG
ACCACCAAGCGAAACATCGCATCGAGCGAGCACGTACTCGGATGGAAGCCGGTCTTGTCGATCAGGATGA
TCTGGACGAAGAGCATCAGGGGCTCGCGCCAGCCGAACTGTTCGCCAGGCTCAAGGCGCGCATGCCCGAC
GGCGAGGATCTCGTCGTGACCCATGGCGATGCCTGCTTGCCGAATATCATGGTGGAAAATGGCCGCTTTT
CTGGATTCATCGACTGTGGCCGGCTGGGTGTGGCGGACCGCTATCAGGACATAGCGTTGGCTACCCGTGA
TATTGCTGAAGAGCTTGGCGGCGAATGGGCTGACCGCTTCCTCGTGCTTTACGGTATCGCCGCTCCCGAT
TCGCAGCGCATCGCCTTCTATCGCCTTCTTGACGAGTTCTTCTGAGCGGGACTCTGGGGTTCGAAATGAC
CGACCAAGCGACGCCCAACCTGCCATCACGATGGCCGCAATAAAATATCTTTATTTTCATTACATCTGTG
TGTTGGTTTTTTGTGTGAATCGATAGCGATAAGGATCCGCGTATGGTGCACTCTCAGTACAATCTGCTCT
GATGCCGCATAGTTAAGCCAGCCCCGACACCCGCCAACACCCGCTGACGCGCCCTGACGGGCTTGTCTGC
TCCCGGCATCCGCTTACAGACAAGCTGTGACCGTCTCCGGGAGCTGCATGTGTCAGAGGTTTTCACCGTC
ATCACCGAAACGCGCGAGACGAAAGGGCCTCGTGATACGCCTATTTTTATAGGTTAATGTCATGATAATA
ATGGTTTCTTAGACGTCAGGTGGCACTTTTCGGGGAAATGTGCGCGGAACCCCTATTTGTTTATTTTTCT
AAATACATTCAAATATGTATCCGCTCATGAGACAATAACCCTGATAAATGCTTCAATAATATTGAAAAAG
GAAGAGTATGAGTATTCAACATTTCCGTGTCGCCCTTATTCCCTTTTTTGCGGCATTTTGCCTTCCTGTT
TTTGCTCACCCAGAAACGCTGGTGAAAGTAAAAGATGCTGAAGATCAGTTGGGTGCACGAGTGGGTTACA
TCGAACTGGATCTCAACAGCGGTAAGATCCTTGAGAGTTTTCGCCCCGAAGAACGTTTTCCAATGATGAG
CACTTTTAAAGTTCTGCTATGTGGCGCGGTATTATCCCGTATTGACGCCGGGCAAGAGCAACTCGGTCGC
CGCATACACTATTCTCAGAATGACTTGGTTGAGTACTCACCAGTCACAGAAAAGCATCTTACGGATGGCA
TGACAGTAAGAGAATTATGCAGTGCTGCCATAACCATGAGTGATAACACTGCGGCCAACTTACTTCTGAC
AACGATCGGAGGACCGAAGGAGCTAACCGCTTTTTTGCACAACATGGGGGATCATGTAACTCGCCTTGAT
CGTTGGGAACCGGAGCTGAATGAAGCCATACCAAACGACGAGCGTGACACCACGATGCCTGTAGCAATGG
CAACAACGTTGCGCAAACTATTAACTGGCGAACTACTTACTCTAGCTTCCCGGCAACAATTAATAGACTG
GATGGAGGCGGATAAAGTTGCAGGACCACTTCTGCGCTCGGCCCTTCCGGCTGGCTGGTTTATTGCTGAT
AAATCTGGAGCCGGTGAGCGTGGGTCTCGCGGTATCATTGCAGCACTGGGGCCAGATGGTAAGCCCTCCC
GTATCGTAGTTATCTACACGACGGGGAGTCAGGCAACTATGGATGAACGAAATAGACAGATCGCTGAGAT
AGGTGCCTCACTGATTAAGCATTGGTAACTGTCAGACCAAGTTTACTCATATATACTTTAGATTGATTTA
AAACTTCATTTTTAATTTAAAAGGATCTAGGTGAAGATCCTTTTTGATAATCTCATGACCAAAATCCCTT
AACGTGAGTTTTCGTTCCACTGAGCGTCAGACCCCGTAGAAAAGATCAAAGGATCTTCTTGAGATCCTTT
TTTTCTGCGCGTAATCTGCTGCTTGCAAACAAAAAAACCACCGCTACCAGCGGTGGTTTGTTTGCCGGAT
CAAGAGCTACCAACTCTTTTTCCGAAGGTAACTGGCTTCAGCAGAGCGCAGATACCAAATACTGTTCTTC
TAGTGTAGCCGTAGTTAGGCCACCACTTCAAGAACTCTGTAGCACCGCCTACATACCTCGCTCTGCTAAT
CCTGTTACCAGTGGCTGCTGCCAGTGGCGATAAGTCGTGTCTTACCGGGTTGGACTCAAGACGATAGTTA
CCGGATAAGGCGCAGCGGTCGGGCTGAACGGGGGGTTCGTGCACACAGCCCAGCTTGGAGCGAACGACCT
ACACCGAACTGAGATACCTACAGCGTGAGCTATGAGAAAGCGCCACGCTTCCCGAAGGGAGAAAGGCGGA
CAGGTATCCGGTAAGCGGCAGGGTCGGAACAGGAGAGCGCACGAGGGAGCTTCCAGGGGGAAACGCCTGG
TATCTTTATAGTCCTGTCGGGTTTCGCCACCTCTGACTTGAGCGTCGATTTTTGTGATGCTCGTCAGGGG
GGCGGAGCCTATGGAAAAACGCCAGCAACGCGGCCTTTTTACGGTTCCTGGCCTTTTGCTGGCCTTTTGC
TCACATGGCTCGACAGATCTTCAATATTGGCCATTAGCCATATTATTCATTGGTTATATAGCATAAATCA
ATATTGGCTATTGGCCATTGCATACGTTGTATCTATATCATAATATGTACATTTATATTGGCTCATGTCC
AATATGACCGCCATGTT
